>Addgene plasmid #119774 | pH-A3A-PBE | addgene full sequence | sequence record 257661 | Addgene NGS Result
TAAACGCTCTTTTCTCTTAGGTTTACCCGCCAATATATCCTGTCAAACACTGATAGTTTAAACTGAAGGC
GGGAAACGACAATCTGATCCAAGCTCAAGCTGCTCTAGCATTCGCCATTCAGGCTGCGCAACTGTTGGGA
AGGGCGATCGGTGCGGGCCTCTTCGCTATTACGCCAGCTGGCGAAAGGGGGATGTGCTGCAAGGCGATTA
AGTTGGGTAACGCCAGGGTTTTCCCAGTCACGACGTTGTAAAACGACGGCCAGTGCCAAGCTTAGTAATT
CATCCAGGTCTCCAAGTTCTAGGATTTTCAGAACTGCAACTTATTTTATCAAGGAATCTTTAAACATACG
AACAGATCACTTAAAGTTCTTCTGAAGCAACTTAAAGTTATCAGGCATGCATGGATCTTGGAGGAATCAG
ATGTGCAGTCAGGGACCATAGCACAAGACAGGCGTCTTCTACTGGTGCTACCAGCAAATGCTGGAAGCCG
GGAACACTGGGTACGTTGGAAACCACGTGATGTGAAGAAGTAAGATAAACTGTAGGAGAAAAGCATTTCG
TAGTGGGCCATGAAGCCTTTCAGGACATGTATTGCAGTATGGGCCGGCCCATTACGCAATTGGACGACAA
CAAAGACTAGTATTAGTACCACCTCGGCTATCCACATAGATCAAAGCTGATTTAAAAGAGTTGTGCAGAT
GATCCGTGGCGTGAGACCAACCCAGTGGACATAAGCCTGTTCGGTTCGTAAGCTGTAATGCAAGTAGCGT
ATGCGCTCACGCAACTGGTCCAGAACCTTGACCGAACGCAGCGGTGGTAACGGCGCAGTGGCGGTTTTCA
TGGCTTGTTATGACTGTTTTTTTGGGGTACAGTCTATGCCTCGGGCATCCAAGCAGCAAGCGCGTTACGC
CGTGGGTCGATGTTTGATGTTATGGAGCAGCAACGATGTTACGCAGCAGGGCAGTCGCCCTAAAACAAAG
TTAAACATCATGGGGGAAGCGGTGATCGCCGAAGTATCGACTCAACTATCAGAGGTAGTTGGCGTCATCG
AGCGCCATCTCGAACCGACGTTGCTGGCCGTACATTTGTACGGCTCCGCAGTGGATGGCGGCCTGAAGCC
ACACAGTGATATTGATTTGCTGGTTACGGTGACCGTAAGGCTTGATGAAACAACGCGGCGAGCTTTGATC
AACGACCTTTTGGAAACTTCGGCTTCCCCTGGAGAGAGCGAGATTCTCCGCGCTGTAGAAGTCACCATTG
TTGTGCACGACGACATCATTCCGTGGCGTTATCCAGCTAAGCGCGAACTGCAATTTGGAGAATGGCAGCG
CAATGACATTCTTGCAGGTATCTTCGAGCCAGCCACGATCGACATTGATCTGGCTATCTTGCTGACAAAA
GCAAGAGAACATAGCGTTGCCTTGGTAGGTCCAGCGGCGGAGGAACTCTTTGATCCGGTTCCTGAACAGG
ATCTATTTGAGGCGCTAAATGAAACCTTAACGCTATGGAACTCGCCGCCCGACTGGGCTGGCGATGAGCG
AAATGTAGTGCTTACGTTGTCCCGCATTTGGTACAGCGCAGTAACCGGCAAAATCGCGCCGAAGGATGTC
GCTGCCGACTGGGCAATGGAGCGCCTGCCGGCCCAGTATCAGCCCGTCATACTTGAAGCTAGACAGGCTT
ATCTTGGACAAGAAGAAGATCGCTTGGCCTCGCGCGCAGATCAGTTGGAAGAATTTGTCCACTACGTGAA
AGGCGAGATCACCAAGGTAGTCGGCAAATAATGTCTAGCTAGAAATTCGTTCAAGCCGACGCCGCTTCGC
GGCGCGGCTTAACTCAAGCGTTAGATGCACTAAGCACATAATTGCTCACAGCCAAACTATCAGGTCAAGT
CTGCTTTTATTATTTTTAAGCGTGCATAATAAGCCGGTCTCGGTTTTAGAGCTAGAAATAGCAAGTTAAA
ATAAGGCTAGTCCGTTATCAACTTGAAAAAGTGGCACCGAGTCGGTGCTTTTTTTTTTCGTTTTGCATTG
AGTTTTCTCCGTCGCATGTTTGCAGTTTTATTTTCCGTTTTGCATTGAAATTTCTCCGTCTCATGTTTGC
AGCGTGTTCAAAAAGTACGCAGCTGTATTTCACTTATTTACGGCGCCACATTTTCATGCCGTTTGTGCCA
ACTATCCCGAGCTAGTGAATACAGCTTGGCTTCACACAACACTGGTGACCCGCTGACCTGCTCGTACCTC
GTACCGTCGTACGGCACAGCATTTGGAATTAAAGGGTGTGATCGATACTGCTTGCTGCTAAGCTTGCATG
CCTGCAGTGCAGCGTGACCCGGTCGTGCCCCTCTCTAGAGATAATGAGCATTGCATGTCTAAGTTATAAA
AAATTACCACATATTTTTTTTGTCACACTTGTTTGAAGTGCAGTTTATCTATCTTTATACATATATTTAA
ACTTTACTCTACGAATAATATAATCTATAGTACTACAATAATATCAGTGTTTTAGAGAATCATATAAATG
AACAGTTAGACATGGTCTAAAGGACAATTGAGTATTTTGACAACAGGACTCTACAGTTTTATCTTTTTAG
TGTGCATGTGTTCTCCTTTTTTTTTGCAAATAGCTTCACCTATATAATACTTCATCCATTTTATTAGTAC
ATCCATTTAGGGTTTAGGGTTAATGGTTTTTATAGACTAATTTTTTTAGTACATCTATTTTATTCTATTT
TAGCCTCTAAATTAAGAAAACTAAAACTCTATTTTAGTTTTTTTATTTAATAATTTAGATATAAAATAGA
ATAAAATAAAGTGACTAAAAATTAAACAAATACCCTTTAAGAAATTAAAAAAACTAAGGAAACATTTTTC
TTGTTTCGAGTAGATAATGCCAGCCTGTTAAACGCCGTCGACGAGTCTAACGGACACCAACCAGCGAACC
AGCAGCGTCGCGTCGGGCCAAGCGAAGCAGACGGCACGGCATCTCTGTCGCTGCCTCTGGACCCCTCTCG
AGAGTTCCGCTCCACCGTTGGACTTGCTCCGCTGTCGGCATCCAGAAATTGCGTGGCGGAGCGGCAGACG
TGAGCCGGCACGGCAGGCGGCCTCCTCCTCCTCTCACGGCACCGGCAGCTACGGGGGATTCCTTTCCCAC
CGCTCCTTCGCTTTCCCTTCCTCGCCCGCCGTAATAAATAGACACCCCCTCCACACCCTCTTTCCCCAAC
CTCGTGTTGTTCGGAGCGCACACACACACAACCAGATCTCCCCCAAATCCACCCGTCGGCACCTCCGCTT
CAAGGTACGCCGCTCGTCCTCCCCCCCCCCCCCTCTCTACCTTCTCTAGATCGGCGTTCCGGTCCATGGT
TAGGGCCCGGTAGTTCTACTTCTGTTCATGTTTGTGTTAGATCCGTGTTTGTGTTAGATCCGTGCTGCTA
GCGTTCGTACACGGATGCGACCTGTACGTCAGACACGTTCTGATTGCTAACTTGCCAGTGTTTCTCTTTG
GGGAATCCTGGGATGGCTCTAGCCGTTCCGCAGACGGGATCGATTTCATGATTTTTTTTGTTTCGTTGCA
TAGGGTTTGGTTTGCCCTTTTCCTTTATTTCAATATATGCCGTGCACTTGTTTGTCGGGTCATCTTTTCA
TGCTTTTTTTTGTCTTGGTTGTGATGATGTGGTCTGGTTGGGCGGTCGTTCTAGATCGGAGTAGAATTCT
GTTTCAAACTACCTGGTGGATTTATTAATTTTGGATCTGTATGTGTGTGCCATACATATTCATAGTTACG
AATTGAAGATGATGGATGGAAATATCGATCTAGGATAGGTATACATGTTGATGCGGGTTTTACTGATGCA
TATACAGAGATGCTTTTTGTTCGCTTGGTTGTGATGATGTGGTGTGGTTGGGCGGTCGTTCATTCGTTCT
AGATCGGAGTAGAATACTGTTTCAAACTACCTGGTGTATTTATTAATTTTGGAACTGTATGTGTGTGTCA
TACATCTTCATAGTTACGAGTTTAAGATGGATGGAAATATCGATCTAGGATAGGTATACATGTTGATGTG
GGTTTTACTGATGCATATACATGATGGCATATGCAGCATCTATTCATATGCTCTAACCTTGAGTACCTAT
CTATTATAATAAACAAGTATGTTTTATAATTATTTTGATCTTGATATACTTGGATGATGGCATATGCAGC
AGCTATATGTGGATTTTTTTAGCCCTGCCTTCATACGCTATTTATTTGCTTGGTACTGTTTCTTTTGTCG
ATGCTCACCCTGTTGTTTGGTGTTACTTCTGCAGCCCTAGGATGGAGGCCAGCCCGGCTAGCGGCCCAAG
GCATCTCATGGACCCGCACATCTTCACCAGCAACTTCAACAACGGCATCGGCAGGCACAAGACCTACTTG
TGCTACGAGGTGGAGAGGCTCGACAACGGAACCTCCGTGAAGATGGACCAACACAGGGGGTTCCTCCACA
ACCAAGCCAAGAACCTCCTCTGCGGCTTCTACGGCAGGCACGCCGAGTTGAGGTTCCTCGACTTGGTGCC
ATCCCTCCAACTCGATCCAGCCCAAATCTACCGCGTGACCTGGTTCATCTCCTGGTCCCCATGCTTCTCC
TGGGGTTGCGCCGGCGAGGTTCGGGCTTTCCTCCAAGAAAACACCCACGTCCGCCTCCGCATTTTCGCCG
CCAGGATCTATGATTACGACCCTCTCTACAAGGAGGCCCTCCAGATGCTGCGGGACGCCGGTGCTCAGGT
GAGTATCATGACCTACGACGAGTTCAAGCACTGCTGGGACACCTTCGTTGACCACCAGGGCTGCCCATTC
CAACCATGGGACGGTCTGGATGAACACAGCCAAGCCTTGTCCGGCAGGCTCCGGGCCATCCTCCAAAACC
AGGGGAACTCCGGGAGCGAGACGCCAGGCACCTCCGAGTCGGCCACCCCAGAATCTAGGCCTGACAAGAA
GTACTCGATCGGCCTCGCCATTGGGACTAACTCTGTTGGCTGGGCCGTGATCACCGACGAGTACAAGGTG
CCCTCAAAGAAGTTCAAGGTCCTGGGCAACACCGATCGGCATTCCATCAAGAAGAATCTCATTGGCGCTC
TCCTGTTCGACAGCGGCGAGACGGCTGAGGCTACGCGGCTCAAGCGCACCGCCCGCAGGCGGTACACGCG
CAGGAAGAATCGCATCTGCTACCTGCAGGAGATTTTCTCCAACGAGATGGCGAAGGTTGACGATTCTTTC
TTCCACAGGCTGGAGGAGTCATTCCTCGTGGAGGAGGATAAGAAGCACGAGCGGCATCCAATCTTCGGCA
ACATTGTCGACGAGGTTGCCTACCACGAGAAGTACCCTACGATCTACCATCTGCGGAAGAAGCTCGTGGA
CTCCACAGATAAGGCGGACCTCCGCCTGATCTACCTCGCTCTGGCCCACATGATTAAGTTCAGGGGCCAT
TTCCTGATCGAGGGGGATCTCAACCCGGACAATAGCGATGTTGACAAGCTGTTCATCCAGCTCGTGCAGA
CGTACAACCAGCTCTTCGAGGAGAACCCCATTAATGCGTCAGGCGTCGACGCGAAGGCTATCCTGTCCGC
TAGGCTCTCGAAGTCTCGGCGCCTCGAGAACCTGATCGCCCAGCTGCCGGGCGAGAAGAAGAACGGCCTG
TTCGGGAATCTCATTGCGCTCAGCCTGGGGCTCACGCCCAACTTCAAGTCGAATTTCGATCTCGCTGAGG
ACGCCAAGCTGCAGCTCTCCAAGGACACATACGACGATGACCTGGATAACCTCCTGGCCCAGATCGGCGA
TCAGTACGCGGACCTGTTCCTCGCTGCCAAGAATCTGTCGGACGCCATCCTCCTGTCTGATATTCTCAGG
GTGAACACCGAGATTACGAAGGCTCCGCTCTCAGCCTCCATGATCAAGCGCTACGACGAGCACCATCAGG
ATCTGACCCTCCTGAAGGCGCTGGTCAGGCAGCAGCTCCCCGAGAAGTACAAGGAGATCTTCTTCGATCA
GTCGAAGAACGGCTACGCTGGGTACATTGACGGCGGGGCCTCTCAGGAGGAGTTCTACAAGTTCATCAAG
CCGATTCTGGAGAAGATGGACGGCACGGAGGAGCTGCTGGTGAAGCTCAATCGCGAGGACCTCCTGAGGA
AGCAGCGGACATTCGATAACGGCAGCATCCCACACCAGATTCATCTCGGGGAGCTGCACGCTATCCTGAG
GAGGCAGGAGGACTTCTACCCTTTCCTCAAGGATAACCGCGAGAAGATCGAGAAGATTCTGACTTTCAGG
ATCCCGTACTACGTCGGCCCACTCGCTAGGGGCAACTCCCGCTTCGCTTGGATGACCCGCAAGTCAGAGG
AGACGATCACGCCGTGGAACTTCGAGGAGGTGGTCGACAAGGGCGCTAGCGCTCAGTCGTTCATCGAGAG
GATGACGAATTTCGACAAGAACCTGCCAAATGAGAAGGTGCTCCCTAAGCACTCGCTCCTGTACGAGTAC
TTCACAGTCTACAACGAGCTGACTAAGGTGAAGTATGTGACCGAGGGCATGAGGAAGCCGGCTTTCCTGT
CTGGGGAGCAGAAGAAGGCCATCGTGGACCTCCTGTTCAAGACCAACCGGAAGGTCACGGTTAAGCAGCT
CAAGGAGGACTACTTCAAGAAGATTGAGTGCTTCGATTCGGTCGAGATCTCTGGCGTTGAGGACCGCTTC
AACGCCTCCCTGGGGACCTACCACGATCTCCTGAAGATCATTAAGGATAAGGACTTCCTGGACAACGAGG
AGAATGAGGATATCCTCGAGGACATTGTGCTGACACTCACTCTGTTCGAGGACCGGGAGATGATCGAGGA
GCGCCTGAAGACTTACGCCCATCTCTTCGATGACAAGGTCATGAAGCAGCTCAAGAGGAGGAGGTACACC
GGCTGGGGGAGGCTGAGCAGGAAGCTCATCAACGGCATTCGGGACAAGCAGTCCGGGAAGACGATCCTCG
ACTTCCTGAAGAGCGATGGCTTCGCGAACCGCAATTTCATGCAGCTGATTCACGATGACAGCCTCACATT
CAAGGAGGATATCCAGAAGGCTCAGGTGAGCGGCCAGGGGGACTCGCTGCACGAGCATATCGCGAACCTC
GCTGGCTCGCCAGCTATCAAGAAGGGGATTCTGCAGACCGTGAAGGTTGTGGACGAGCTGGTGAAGGTCA
TGGGCAGGCACAAGCCTGAGAACATCGTCATTGAGATGGCCCGGGAGAATCAGACCACGCAGAAGGGCCA
GAAGAACTCACGCGAGAGGATGAAGAGGATCGAGGAGGGCATTAAGGAGCTGGGGTCCCAGATCCTCAAG
GAGCACCCGGTGGAGAACACGCAGCTGCAGAATGAGAAGCTCTACCTGTACTACCTCCAGAATGGCCGCG
ATATGTATGTGGACCAGGAGCTGGATATTAACAGGCTCAGCGATTACGACGTCGATCATATCGTTCCACA
GTCATTCCTGAAGGATGACTCCATTGACAACAAGGTCCTCACCAGGTCGGACAAGAACCGGGGCAAGTCT
GATAATGTTCCTTCAGAGGAGGTCGTTAAGAAGATGAAGAACTACTGGCGCCAGCTCCTGAATGCCAAGC
TGATCACGCAGCGGAAGTTCGATAACCTCACAAAGGCTGAGAGGGGCGGGCTCTCTGAGCTGGACAAGGC
GGGCTTCATCAAGAGGCAGCTGGTCGAGACACGGCAGATCACTAAGCACGTTGCGCAGATTCTCGACTCA
CGGATGAACACTAAGTACGATGAGAATGACAAGCTGATCCGCGAGGTGAAGGTCATCACCCTGAAGTCAA
AGCTCGTCTCCGACTTCAGGAAGGATTTCCAGTTCTACAAGGTTCGGGAGATCAACAATTACCACCATGC
CCATGACGCGTACCTGAACGCGGTGGTCGGCACAGCTCTGATCAAGAAGTACCCAAAGCTCGAGAGCGAG
TTCGTGTACGGGGACTACAAGGTTTACGATGTGAGGAAGATGATCGCCAAGTCGGAGCAGGAGATTGGCA
AGGCTACCGCCAAGTACTTCTTCTACTCTAACATTATGAATTTCTTCAAGACAGAGATCACTCTGGCCAA
TGGCGAGATCCGGAAGCGCCCCCTCATCGAGACGAACGGCGAGACGGGGGAGATCGTGTGGGACAAGGGC
AGGGATTTCGCGACCGTCAGGAAGGTTCTCTCCATGCCACAAGTGAATATCGTCAAGAAGACAGAGGTCC
AGACTGGCGGGTTCTCTAAGGAGTCAATTCTGCCTAAGCGGAACAGCGACAAGCTCATCGCCCGCAAGAA
GGACTGGGATCCGAAGAAGTACGGCGGGTTCGACAGCCCCACTGTGGCCTACTCGGTCCTGGTTGTGGCG
AAGGTTGAGAAGGGCAAGTCCAAGAAGCTCAAGAGCGTGAAGGAGCTGCTGGGGATCACGATTATGGAGC
GCTCCAGCTTCGAGAAGAACCCGATCGATTTCCTGGAGGCGAAGGGCTACAAGGAGGTGAAGAAGGACCT
GATCATTAAGCTCCCCAAGTACTCACTCTTCGAGCTGGAGAACGGCAGGAAGCGGATGCTGGCTTCCGCT
GGCGAGCTGCAGAAGGGGAACGAGCTGGCTCTGCCGTCCAAGTATGTGAACTTCCTCTACCTGGCCTCCC
ACTACGAGAAGCTCAAGGGCAGCCCCGAGGACAACGAGCAGAAGCAGCTGTTCGTCGAGCAGCACAAGCA
TTACCTCGACGAGATCATTGAGCAGATTTCCGAGTTCTCCAAGCGCGTGATCCTGGCCGACGCGAATCTG
GATAAGGTCCTCTCCGCGTACAACAAGCACCGCGACAAGCCAATCAGGGAGCAGGCTGAGAATATCATTC
ATCTCTTCACCCTGACGAACCTCGGCGCCCCTGCTGCTTTCAAGTACTTCGACACAACTATCGATCGCAA
GAGGTACACAAGCACTAAGGAGGTCCTGGACGCGACCCTCATCCACCAGTCGATTACCGGCCTCTACGAG
ACGCGCATCGACCTGTCTCAGCTCGGGGGCGACAAGCGGCCAGCGGCGACGAAGAAGGCGGGGCAGGCGA
AGAAGAAGAAGACCCGCGACTCCGGCGGCAGCACGAACCTCTCCGACATCATCGAGAAGGAGACGGGCAA
GCAGCTCGTGATCCAGGAGAGCATCCTCATGCTGCCGGAGGAGGTGGAGGAGGTCATCGGCAACAAGCCC
GAGTCCGACATCCTCGTGCACACCGCCTACGACGAGTCCACGGACGAGAACGTCATGCTCCTGACGAGCG
ACGCTCCAGAGTACAAGCCATGGGCTCTCGTGATCCAGGACAGCAACGGCGAGAACAAGATCAAGATGCT
GTCCGGCGGCTCCCCAAAGAAGAAGCGGAAGGTGTAGGAGCTCAGAGCTTTCGTTCGTATCATCGGTTTC
GACAACGTTCGTCAAGTTCAATGCATCAGTTTCATTGCGCACACACCAGAATCCTACTGAGTTTGAGTAT
TATGGCATTGGGAAAACTGTTTTTCTTGTACCATTTGTTGTGCTTGTAATTTACTGTGTTTTTTATTCGG
TTTTCGCTATCGAACTGTGAAATGGAAATGGATGGAGAAGAGTTAATGAATGATATGGTCCTTTTGTTCA
TTCTCAAATTAATATTATTTGTTTTTTCTCTTATTTGTTGTGTGTTGAATTTGAAATTATAAGAGATATG
CAAACATTTTGTTTTGAGTAAAAATGTGTCAAATCGTGGCCTCTAATGACCGAAGTTAATATGAGGAGTA
AAACACTTGTAGTTGTACCATTATGCTTATTCACTAGGCAACAAATATATTTTCAGACCTAGAAAAGCTG
CAAATGTTACTGAATACAAGTATGTCCTCTTGTGTTTTAGACATTTATGAACTTTCCTTTATGTAATTTT
CCAGAATCCTTGTCAGATTCTAATCATTGCTTTATAATTATAGTTATACTCATGGATTTGTAGTTGAGTA
TGAAAATATTTTTTAATGCATTTTATGACTTGCCAATTGATTGACAACGAATTCGTAATCATGTCATAGC
TGTTTCCTGTGTGAAATTGTTATCCGCTCACAATTCCACACAACATACGAGCCGGAAGCATAAAGTGTAA
AGCCTGGGGTGCCTAATGAGTGAGCTAACTCACATTAATTGCGTTGCGCTCACTGCCCGCTTTCCAGTCG
GGAAACCTGTCGTGCCAGCTGCATTAATGAATCGGCCAACGCGCGGGGAGAGGCGGTTTGCGTATTGGCT
AGAGCAGCTTGCCAACATGGTGGAGCACGACACTCTCGTCTACTCCAAGAATATCAAAGATACAGTCTCA
GAAGACCAAAGGGCTATTGAGACTTTTCAACAAAGGGTAATATCGGGAAACCTCCTCGGATTCCATTGCC
CAGCTATCTGTCACTTCATCAAAAGGACAGTAGAAAAGGAAGGTGGCACCTACAAATGCCATCATTGCGA
TAAAGGAAAGGCTATCGTTCAAGATGCCTCTGCCGACAGTGGTCCCAAAGATGGACCCCCACCCACGAGG
AGCATCGTGGAAAAAGAAGACGTTCCAACCACGTCTTCAAAGCAAGTGGATTGATGTGAACATGGTGGAG
CACGACACTCTCGTCTACTCCAAGAATATCAAAGATACAGTCTCAGAAGACCAAAGGGCTATTGAGACTT
TTCAACAAAGGGTAATATCGGGAAACCTCCTCGGATTCCATTGCCCAGCTATCTGTCACTTCATCAAAAG
GACAGTAGAAAAGGAAGGTGGCACCTACAAATGCCATCATTGCGATAAAGGAAAGGCTATCGTTCAAGAT
GCCTCTGCCGACAGTGGTCCCAAAGATGGACCCCCACCCACGAGGAGCATCGTGGAAAAAGAAGACGTTC
CAACCACGTCTTCAAAGCAAGTGGATTGATGTGATATCTCCACTGACGTAAGGGATGACGCACAATCCCA
CTATCCTTCGCAAGACCCTTCCTCTATATAAGGAAGTTCATTTCATTTGGAGAGGACACGCTGAAATCAC
CAGTCTCTCTCTACAAATCTATCTCTCTCGAGCTTTCGCAGATCCGGGGGGCAATGAGATATGAAAAAGC
CTGAACTCACCGCGACGTCTGTCGAGAAGTTTCTGATCGAAAAGTTCGACAGCGTCTCCGACCTGATGCA
GCTCTCGGAGGGCGAAGAATCTCGTGCTTTCAGCTTCGATGTAGGAGGGCGTGGATATGTCCTGCGGGTA
AATAGCTGCGCCGATGGTTTCTACAAAGATCGTTATGTTTATCGGCACTTTGCATCGGCCGCGCTCCCGA
TTCCGGAAGTGCTTGACATTGGGGAGTTTAGCGAGAGCCTGACCTATTGCATCTCCCGCCGTTCACAGGG
TGTCACGTTGCAAGACCTGCCTGAAACCGAACTGCCCGCTGTTCTACAACCGGTCGCGGAGGCTATGGAT
GCGATCGCTGCGGCCGATCTTAGCCAGACGAGCGGGTTCGGCCCATTCGGACCGCAAGGAATCGGTCAAT
ACACTACATGGCGTGATTTCATATGCGCGATTGCTGATCCCCATGTGTATCACTGGCAAACTGTGATGGA
CGACACCGTCAGTGCGTCCGTCGCGCAGGCTCTCGATGAGCTGATGCTTTGGGCCGAGGACTGCCCCGAA
GTCCGGCACCTCGTGCACGCGGATTTCGGCTCCAACAATGTCCTGACGGACAATGGCCGCATAACAGCGG
TCATTGACTGGAGCGAGGCGATGTTCGGGGATTCCCAATACGAGGTCGCCAACATCTTCTTCTGGAGGCC
GTGGTTGGCTTGTATGGAGCAGCAGACGCGCTACTTCGAGCGGAGGCATCCGGAGCTTGCAGGATCGCCA
CGACTCCGGGCGTATATGCTCCGCATTGGTCTTGACCAACTCTATCAGAGCTTGGTTGACGGCAATTTCG
ATGATGCAGCTTGGGCGCAGGGTCGATGCGACGCAATCGTCCGATCCGGAGCCGGGACTGTCGGGCGTAC
ACAAATCGCCCGCAGAAGCGCGGCCGTCTGGACCGATGGCTGTGTAGAAGTACTCGCCGATAGTGGAAAC
CGACGCCCCAGCACTCGTCCGAGGGCAAAGAAATAGAGTAGATGCCGACCGGGATCTGTCGATCGACAAG
CTCGAGTTTCTCCATAATAATGTGTGAGTAGTTCCCAGATAAGGGAATTAGGGTTCCTATAGGGTTTCGC
TCATGTGTTGAGCATATAAGAAACCCTTAGTATGTATTTGTATTTGTAAAATACTTCTATCAATAAAATT
TCTAATTCCTAAAACCAAAATCCAGTACTAAAATCCAGATCCCCCGAATTAATTCGGCGTTAATTCAGTA
CATTAAAAACGTCCGCAATGTGTTATTAAGTTGTCTAAGCGTCAATTTGTTTACACCACAATATATCCTG
CCACCAGCCAGCCAACAGCTCCCCGACCGGCAGCTCGGCACAAAATCACCACTCGATACAGGCAGCCCAT
CAGTCCGGGACGGCGTCAGCGGGAGAGCCGTTGTAAGGCGGCAGACTTTGCTCATGTTACCGATGCTATT
CGGAAGAACGGCAACTAAGCTGCCGGGTTTGAAACACGGATGATCTCGCGGAGGGTAGCATGTTGATTGT
AACGATGACAGAGCGTTGCTGCCTGTGATCACCGCGGTTTCAAAATCGGCTCCGTCGATACTATGTTATA
CGCCAACTTTGAAAACAACTTTGAAAAAGCTGTTTTCTGGTATTTAAGGTTTTAGAATGCAAGGAACAGT
GAATTGGAGTTCGTCTTGTTATAATTAGCTTCTTGGGGTATCTTTAAATACTGTAGAAAAGAGGAAGGAA
ATAATAAATGGCTAAAATGAGAATATCACCGGAATTGAAAAAACTGATCGAAAAATACCGCTGCGTAAAA
GATACGGAAGGAATGTCTCCTGCTAAGGTATATAAGCTGGTGGGAGAAAATGAAAACCTATATTTAAAAA
TGACGGACAGCCGGTATAAAGGGACCACCTATGATGTGGAACGGGAAAAGGACATGATGCTATGGCTGGA
AGGAAAGCTGCCTGTTCCAAAGGTCCTGCACTTTGAACGGCATGATGGCTGGAGCAATCTGCTCATGAGT
GAGGCCGATGGCGTCCTTTGCTCGGAAGAGTATGAAGATGAACAAAGCCCTGAAAAGATTATCGAGCTGT
ATGCGGAGTGCATCAGGCTCTTTCACTCCATCGACATATCGGATTGTCCCTATACGAATAGCTTAGACAG
CCGCTTAGCCGAATTGGATTACTTACTGAATAACGATCTGGCCGATGTGGATTGCGAAAACTGGGAAGAA
GACACTCCATTTAAAGATCCGCGCGAGCTGTATGATTTTTTAAAGACGGAAAAGCCCGAAGAGGAACTTG
TCTTTTCCCACGGCGACCTGGGAGACAGCAACATCTTTGTGAAAGATGGCAAAGTAAGTGGCTTTATTGA
TCTTGGGAGAAGCGGCAGGGCGGACAAGTGGTATGACATTGCCTTCTGCGTCCGGTCGATCAGGGAGGAT
ATCGGGGAAGAACAGTATGTCGAGCTATTTTTTGACTTACTGGGGATCAAGCCTGATTGGGAGAAAATAA
AATATTATATTTTACTGGATGAATTGTTTTAGTACCTAGAATGCATGACCAAAATCCCTTAACGTGAGTT
TTCGTTCCACTGAGCGTCAGACCCCGTAGAAAAGATCAAAGGATCTTCTTGAGATCCTTTTTTTCTGCGC
GTAATCTGCTGCTTGCAAACAAAAAAACCACCGCTACCAGCGGTGGTTTGTTTGCCGGATCAAGAGCTAC
CAACTCTTTTTCCGAAGGTAACTGGCTTCAGCAGAGCGCAGATACCAAATACTGTCCTTCTAGTGTAGCC
GTAGTTAGGCCACCACTTCAAGAACTCTGTAGCACCGCCTACATACCTCGCTCTGCTAATCCTGTTACCA
GTGGCTGCTGCCAGTGGCGATAAGTCGTGTCTTACCGGGTTGGACTCAAGACGATAGTTACCGGATAAGG
CGCAGCGGTCGGGCTGAACGGGGGGTTCGTGCACACAGCCCAGCTTGGAGCGAACGACCTACACCGAACT
GAGATACCTACAGCGTGAGCTATGAGAAAGCGCCACGCTTCCCGAAGGGAGAAAGGCGGACAGGTATCCG
GTAAGCGGCAGGGTCGGAACAGGAGAGCGCACGAGGGAGCTTCCAGGGGGAAACGCCTGGTATCTTTATA
GTCCTGTCGGGTTTCGCCACCTCTGACTTGAGCGTCGATTTTTGTGATGCTCGTCAGGGGGGCGGAGCCT
ATGGAAAAACGCCAGCAACGCGGCCTTTTTACGGTTCCTGGCCTTTTGCTGGCCTTTTGCTCACATGTTC
TTTCCTGCGTTATCCCCTGATTCTGTGGATAACCGTATTACCGCCTTTGAGTGAGCTGATACCGCTCGCC
GCAGCCGAACGACCGAGCGCAGCGAGTCAGTGAGCGAGGAAGCGGAAGAGCGCCTGATGCGGTATTTTCT
CCTTACGCATCTGTGCGGTATTTCACACCGCATATGGTGCACTCTCAGTACAATCTGCTCTGATGCCGCA
TAGTTAAGCCAGTATACACTCCGCTATCGCTACGTGACTGGGTCATGGCTGCGCCCCGACACCCGCCAAC
ACCCGCTGACGCGCCCTGACGGGCTTGTCTGCTCCCGGCATCCGCTTACAGACAAGCTGTGACCGTCTCC
GGGAGCTGCATGTGTCAGAGGTTTTCACCGTCATCACCGAAACGCGCGAGGCAGGGTGCCTTGATGTGGG
CGCCGGCGGTCGAGTGGCGACGGCGCGGCTTGTCCGCGCCCTGGTAGATTGCCTGGCCGTAGGCCAGCCA
TTTTTGAGCGGCCAGCGGCCGCGATAGGCCGACGCGAAGCGGCGGGGCGTAGGGAGCGCAGCGACCGAAG
GGTAGGCGCTTTTTGCAGCTCTTCGGCTGTGCGCTGGCCAGACAGTTATGCACAGGCCAGGCGGGTTTTA
AGAGTTTTAATAAGTTTTAAAGAGTTTTAGGCGGAAAAATCGCCTTTTTTCTCTTTTATATCAGTCACTT
ACATGTGTGACCGGTTCCCAATGTACGGCTTTGGGTTCCCAATGTACGGGTTCCGGTTCCCAATGTACGG
CTTTGGGTTCCCAATGTACGTGCTATCCACAGGAAACAGACCTTTTCGACCTTTTTCCCCTGCTAGGGCA
ATTTGCCCTAGCATCTGCTCCGTACATTAGGAACCGGCGGATGCTTCGCCCTCGATCAGGTTGCGGTAGC
GCATGACTAGGATCGGGCCAGCCTGCCCCGCCTCCTCCTTCAAATCGTACTCCGGCAGGTCATTTGACCC
GATCAGCTTGCGCACGGTGAAACAGAACTTCTTGAACTCTCCGGCGCTGCCACTGCGTTCGTAGATCGTC
TTGAACAACCATCTGGCTTCTGCCTTGCCTGCGGCGCGGCGTGCCAGGCGGTAGAGAAAACGGCCGATGC
CGGGATCGATCAAAAAGTAATCGGGGTGAACCGTCAGCACGTCCGGGTTCTTGCCTTCTGTGATCTCGCG
GTACATCCAATCAGCTAGCTCGATCTCGATGTACTCCGGCCGCCCGGTTTCGCTCTTTACGATCTTGTAG
CGGCTAATCAAGGCTTCACCCTCGGATACCGTCACCAGGCGGCCGTTCTTGGCCTTCTTCGTACGCTGCA
TGGCAACGTGCGTGGTGTTTAACCGAATGCAGGTTTCTACCAGGTCGTCTTTCTGCTTTCCGCCATCGGC
TCGCCGGCAGAACTTGAGTACGTCCGCAACGTGTGGACGGAACACGCGGCCGGGCTTGTCTCCCTTCCCT
TCCCGGTATCGGTTCATGGATTCGGTTAGATGGGAAACCGCCATCAGTACCAGGTCGTAATCCCACACAC
TGGCCATGCCGGCCGGCCCTGCGGAAACCTCTACGTGCCCGTCTGGAAGCTCGTAGCGGATCACCTCGCC
AGCTCGTCGGTCACGCTTCGACAGACGGAAAACGGCCACGTCCATGATGCTGCGACTATCGCGGGTGCCC
ACGTCATAGAGCATCGGAACGAAAAAATCTGGTTGCTCGTCGCCCTTGGGCGGCTTCCTAATCGACGGCG
CACCGGCTGCCGGCGGTTGCCGGGATTCTTTGCGGATTCGATCAGCGGCCGCTTGCCACGATTCACCGGG
GCGTGCTTCTGCCTCGATGCGTTGCCGCTGGGCGGCCTGCGCGGCCTTCAACTTCTCCACCAGGTCATCA
CCCAGCGCCGCGCCGATTTGTACCGGGCCGGATGGTTTGCGACCGCTCACGCCGATTCCTCGGGCTTGGG
GGTTCCAGTGCCATTGCAGGGCCGGCAGGCAACCCAGCCGCTTACGCCTGGCCAACCGCCCGTTCCTCCA
CACATGGGGCATTCCACGGCGTCGGTGCCTGGTTGTTCTTGATTTTCCATGCCGCCTCCTTTAGCCGCTA
AAATTCATCTACTCATTTATTCATTTGCTCATTTACTCTGGTAGCTGCGCGATGTATTCAGATAGCAGCT
CGGTAATGGTCTTGCCTTGGCGTACCGCGTACATCTTCAGCTTGGTGTGATCCTCCGCCGGCAACTGAAA
GTTGACCCGCTTCATGGCTGGCGTGTCTGCCAGGCTGGCCAACGTTGCAGCCTTGCTGCTGCGTGCGCTC
GGACGGCCGGCACTTAGCGTGTTTGTGCTTTTGCTCATTTTCTCTTTACCTCATTAACTCAAATGAGTTT
TGATTTAATTTCAGCGGCCAGCGCCTGGACCTCGCGGGCAGCGTCGCCCTCGGGTTCTGATTCAAGAACG
GTTGTGCCGGCGGCGGCAGTGCCTGGGTAGCTCACGCGCTGCGTGATACGGGACTCAAGAATGGGCAGCT
CGTACCCGGCCAGCGCCTCGGCAACCTCACCGCCGATGCGCGTGCCTTTGATCGCCCGCGACACGACAAA
GGCCGCTTGTAGCCTTCCATCCGTGACCTCAATGCGCTGCTTAACCAGCTCCACCAGGTCGGCGGTGGCC
CATATGTCGTAAGGGCTTGGCTGCACCGGAATCAGCACGAAGTCGGCTGCCTTGATCGCGGACACAGCCA
AGTCCGCCGCCTGGGGCGCTCCGTCGATCACTACGAAGTCGCGCCGGCCGATGGCCTTCACGTCGCGGTC
AATCGTCGGGCGGTCGATGCCGACAACGGTTAGCGGTTGATCTTCCCGCACGGCCGCCCAATCGCGGGCA
CTGCCCTGGGGATCGGAATCGACTAACAGAACATCGGCCCCGGCGAGTTGCAGGGCGCGGGCTAGATGGG
TTGCGATGGTCGTCTTGCCTGACCCGCCTTTCTGGTTAAGTACAGCGATAACCTTCATGCGTTCCCCTTG
CGTATTTGTTTATTTACTCATCGCATCATATACGCAGCGACCGCATGACGCAAGCTGTTTTACTCAAATA
CACATCACCTTTTTAGACGGCGGCGCTCGGTTTCTTCAGCGGCCAAGCTGGCCGGCCAGGCCGCCAGCTT
GGCATCAGACAAACCGGCCAGGATTTCATGCAGCCGCACGGTTGAGACGTGCGCGGGCGGCTCGAACACG
TACCCGGCCGCGATCATCTCCGCCTCGATCTCTTCGGTAATGAAAAACGGTTCGTCCTGGCCGTCCTGGT
GCGGTTTCATGCTTGTTCCTCTTGGCGTTCATTCTCGGCGGCCGCCAGGGCGTCGGCCTCGGTCAATGCG
TCCTCACGGAAGGCACCGCGCCGCCTGGCCTCGGTGGGCGTCACTTCCTCGCTGCGCTCAAGTGCGCGGT
ACAGGGTCGAGCGATGCACGCCAAGCAGTGCAGCCGCCTCTTTCACGGTGCGGCCTTCCTGGTCGATCAG
CTCGCGGGCGTGCGCGATCTGTGCCGGGGTGAGGGTAGGGCGGGGGCCAAACTTCACGCCTCGGGCCTTG
GCGGCCTCGCGCCCGCTCCGGGTGCGGTCGATGATTAGGGAACGCTCGAACTCGGCAATGCCGGCGAACA
CGGTCAACACCATGCGGCCGGCCGGCGTGGTGGTGTCGGCCCACGGCTCTGCCAGGCTACGCAGGCCCGC
GCCGGCCTCCTGGATGCGCTCGGCAATGTCCAGTAGGTCGCGGGTGCTGCGGGCCAGGCGGTCTAGCCTG
GTCACTGTCACAACGTCGCCAGGGCGTAGGTGGTCAAGCATCCTGGCCAGCTCCGGGCGGTCGCGCCTGG
TGCCGGTGATCTTCTCGGAAAACAGCTTGGTGCAGCCGGCCGCGTGCAGTTCGGCCCGTTGGTTGGTCAA
GTCCTGGTCGTCGGTGCTGACGCGGGCATAGCCCAGCAGGCCAGCGGCGGCGCTCTTGTTCATGGCGTAA
TGTCTCCGGTTCTAGTCGCAAGTATTCTACTTTATGCGACTAAAACACGCGACAAGAAAACGCCAGGAAA
AGGGCAGGGCGGCAGCCTGTCGCGTAACTTAGGACTTGTGCGACATGTCGTTTTCAGAAGACGGCTGCAC
TGAACGTCAGAAGCCGACTGCACTATAGCAGCGGAGGGGTTGGATCAAAGTACTTTGATCCCGAGGGGAA
CCCTGTGGTTGGCATGCACATACAAATGGACGAACGGATAAACCTTTTCACGCCCTTTTAAATATCCGAT
TATTCTAA
Features (pLannotate 1.2.2; 28 found; start..end, strand, type, name):
     21..45      -  misc_feature   RB T-DNA repeat: right border repeat from nopaline C58 T-DNA
    111..265     -  CDS            lacZα (fragment): LacZα fragment of β-galactosidase; lacZ fragment
    331..710     +  promoter       OsU3 promoter: Oryza sativa (rice) snRNA U3 promoter
    728..751     +  promoter       Pc promoter (fragment): intI1 (promoter lies within the coding sequence); class 1 integron promoter
    927..983     +  CDS            GmR (fragment): gentamycin acetyltransferase; aacC1; confers resistance to gentamycin
    994..1781    +  CDS            SmR (fragment): aminoglycoside adenylyltransferase (Murphy, 1985); aadA; confers resistance to spectinomycin and streptomycin
   1933..2008    +  misc_RNA       gRNA scaffold: guide RNA scaffold for the Streptococcus pyogenes CRISPR/Cas9 system
   2312..4304    +  promoter       Ubi promoter: maize polyubiquitin gene promoter
   4312..4908    +  CDS            APOBEC3A: ABC3A_HUMAN - Experimental evidence at protein level: Swiss-Prot protein existence level 1. DNA deaminase (cytidine deaminase) with restriction activity against viruses, foreign DNA and mobility of retrotransposons. Exhibits antiviral activity against adeno-associated virus (AAV) and human T- cell leukemia virus type 1 (HTLV-1) and may inhibit the mobility of LTR and non-LTR retrotransposons. Selectively targets single-stranded DNA and can deaminate both methylcytosine and cytosine in foreign DNA. Can induce somatic hypermutation in the nuclear and mitochondrial DNA. May also play a role in th
   4963..9063    +  CDS            cas9: CAS9_STRP1 - Also known as csn1 From Streptococcus pyogenes serotype M1.
   9133..9381    +  CDS            UGI: UNGI_BPPB2 - Experimental evidence at protein level: Swiss-Prot protein existence level 1. This protein binds specifically and reversibly to the host uracil-DNA glycosylase, preventing removal of uracil residues from PBS2 DNA by the host uracil-excision repair system. From Bacillus phage PBS2 (Bacteriophage PBS2).
   9426..10058   +  terminator     E9 terminator: terminator and polyadenylation signal from the pea rbcS-E9 gene
  10095..10117   -  protein_bind   lac operator (fragment): The lac repressor binds to the lac operator to inhibit transcription in E. coli. This inhibition can be relieved by adding lactose or isopropyl-β-D-thiogalactopyranoside (IPTG). lac repressor encoded by lacI
  10121..10151   -  promoter       lac promoter: promoter for the E. coli lac operon
  10166..10187   -  protein_bind   CAP binding site: CAP binding activates transcription in the presence of cAMP. E. coli catabolite activator protein
  10200..10288   -  CDS            lacI (fragment): lac repressor; lacI; The lac repressor binds to the lac operator to inhibit transcription in E. coli. This inhibition can be relieved by adding lactose or isopropyl-β-D-thiogalactopyranoside (IPTG).
  10378..11054   +  promoter       CaMV 35S promoter (enhanced): cauliflower mosaic virus 35S promoter with a duplicated enhancer region
  11121..12146   +  CDS            HygR: hygromycin B phosphotransferase confers resistance to hygromycin
  12187..12361   +  polyA_signal   CaMV poly(A) signal: cauliflower mosaic virus polyadenylation signal
  12439..12463   -  misc_feature   LB T-DNA repeat: left border repeat from nopaline C58 T-DNA
  12888..13682   +  CDS            KanR: aminoglycoside phosphotransferase; aphA-3; confers resistance to kanamycin
  13769..14357   +  rep_origin     ori: high-copy-number ColE1/pMB1/pBR322/pUC origin of replication
  14543..14683   -  misc_feature   bom: basis of mobility region from pBR322
  14785..14824   -  CDS            rop (fragment): Rop protein, which maintains plasmids at low copy number; rop
  15027..15221   -  rep_origin     pVS1 oriV: origin of replication for the Pseudomonas plasmid pVS1 (Heeb et al., 2000)
  15287..16360   -  CDS            pVS1 RepA: replication protein from the Pseudomonas plasmid pVS1 (Heeb et al., 2000)
  16789..17418   -  CDS            pVS1 StaA: stability protein from the Pseudomonas plasmid pVS1 (Heeb et al., 2000)
  17978..18379   -  CDS            Y4CG_SINFN (fragment): Protein inferred from homology: Swiss-Prot protein existence level 3. From Sinorhizobium fredii (strain NBRC 101917 / NGR234).
