[The description below was written by a language model from this plasmid's Addgene catalogue record and pLannotate feature annotations shown in this document.]
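Description:
pH-A3A-PBE is a plant binary vector built on the pCAMBIA1300 backbone for Agrobacterium-mediated transformation of rice, carrying a cytosine base editor that converts C to T at targeted genomic sites. Outside the T-DNA, the backbone provides a kanamycin resistance gene for bacterial selection, a high-copy ColE1/pMB1-type origin with the pBR322 bom site for propagation in E. coli, and the pVS1 origin with its RepA and StaA functions for replication and stable maintenance in Agrobacterium.

Between the nopaline-type right and left T-DNA border repeats lie three functional units. The maize Ubiquitin-1 promoter drives a single fusion protein consisting of human APOBEC3A cytidine deaminase, Streptococcus pyogenes Cas9 carrying the D10A nickase mutation (nCas9), and the phage PBS2 uracil glycosylase inhibitor (UGI) flanked by nuclear localization signals, terminated by the pea rbcS-E9 terminator. The guide-directed nickase exposes single-stranded DNA for deamination of cytosine to uracil, UGI blocks uracil excision, and nicking of the non-edited strand favours repair that fixes the change as a C-to-T substitution. The second unit is a guide RNA cassette in which the rice OsU3 snRNA promoter is separated from the SpCas9 gRNA scaffold by a segment annotated with fragments of gentamicin and spectinomycin/streptomycin resistance genes. This is most likely a stuffer to be replaced by a target-specific spacer, although the record does not say so. The third unit is a hygromycin phosphotransferase gene under an enhanced CaMV 35S promoter with the CaMV poly(A) signal, for selection of transformed plant tissue. The depositor notes minor, functionally neutral differences between the sequenced plasmid and the reference sequence.
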