Addgene plasmid #119774: pH-A3A-PBE
Purpose: Conversion of C to T in rice plants transformation
Depositing lab: Caixia Gao. Depositing organization: Institute of Genetics and Developmental Biology, Chinese Academy of Sciences. Publication: Efficient C-to-T base editing in plants using a fusion of nCas9 and human APOBEC3A. Zong Y, Song Q, Li C, Jin S, Zhang D, Wang Y, Qiu JL, Gao C. Nat Biotechnol. 2018 Oct 1. pii: nbt.4261. doi: 10.1038/nbt.4261. PubMed 30272679.
Backbone
  Vector backbone: pCAMBIA1300
  Backbone size w/o insert (bp): 13061
  Vector type: Plant Expression
Growth in bacteria
  Bacterial resistance: Kanamycin, 50 μg/mL
  Growth temperature: 37°C
  Growth strain: DH5alpha
  Copy number: High Copy
Gene/Insert
  Gene/Insert name: APOBEC3A-nCas9-NLS-UGI-NLS (alt name: APOBEC3A-nCas9-UGI)
  Insert size (bp): 5106
  Mutation: nCas9 has a mutation D10A in wild type SpCas9
  Promoter: maize Ubiquitin-1
  Tag / fusion protein: NLS (flanking UGI)
  Cloning method: Gibson Cloning
Terms and licenses: Academic/Nonprofit Terms; Industry Terms: Not Available to Industry
Depositor comments: Please note that there are differences between the Addgene full plasmid sequence and the depositor's reference sequence. These differences do not affect plasmid function.
How to cite: pH-A3A-PBE was a gift from Caixia Gao (Addgene plasmid # 119774 ; http://n2t.net/addgene:119774 ; RRID:Addgene_119774)
